Addgene plasmid #27148: p3xFLAG-CMV-Tlr4
Depositing lab: Bruce Beutler. Depositing organization: Scripps California (The Scripps Research Institute). Publication: Defective LPS signaling in C3H/HeJ and C57BL/10ScCr mice: mutations in Tlr4 gene. Poltorak A, He X, Smirnova I, Liu MY, Van Huffel C, Du X, Birdwell D, Alejos E, Silva M, Galanos C, Freudenberg M, Ricciardi-Castagnoli P, Layton B, Beutler B. Science. 1998 Dec 11. 282(5396):2085-8. 10.1126/science.282.5396.2085 PubMed 9851930.
Backbone
  Vector backbone: p3xFLAG-CMV-8
  Backbone manufacturer: Sigma
  Backbone size w/o insert (bp): 4732
  Vector type: Mammalian Expression
Growth in bacteria
  Bacterial resistance: Ampicillin, 100 μg/mL
  Growth temperature: 37°C
  Growth strain: DH5alpha
  Growth instructions: TOP 10, regular growth condition.
  Copy number: High Copy
Gene/Insert
  Gene/Insert name: toll-like receptor 4 (alt name: Tlr4)
  Species: M. musculus (mouse)
  Insert size (bp): 2436
  Mutation: Native signal peptide sequence (original amino acids 1-24) was removed for cloning.
  GenBank ID: NM_021297
  Entrez Gene: Tlr4 (a.k.a. Lps, Ly87, Ran/M1, Rasl2-8)
  Tag / fusion protein: 3x FLAG (N terminal on backbone)
  Cloning method: Restriction Enzyme; 5′ cloning site NotI (not destroyed); 3′ cloning site SalI (not destroyed)
  Sequencing primers: 5′ CMV 30 sequencing primer; 3′ CMV 24 sequencing primer
Terms and licenses: Academic/Nonprofit Terms; Industry Terms: Not Available to Industry
How to cite: p3xFLAG-CMV-Tlr4 was a gift from Bruce Beutler (Addgene plasmid # 27148 ; http://n2t.net/addgene:27148 ; RRID:Addgene_27148)
