[The description below was written by a language model from this plasmid's Addgene catalogue record.]
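Description:
p3xFLAG-CMV-Tlr4 is a mammalian expression plasmid built on the commercial p3xFLAG-CMV-8 backbone (about 4.7 kb without insert). It is propagated in E. coli as a high-copy plasmid under ampicillin selection. The record does not list a mammalian selection marker or provide a feature table, so the origin of replication, polyadenylation signal and other backbone elements are not itemised. As the vector name and the CMV sequencing primers indicate, expression in mammalian cells is driven by the cytomegalovirus promoter, a strong constitutive promoter commonly used for transient transfection.

The insert is the mouse toll-like receptor 4 (Tlr4) coding sequence, roughly 2.4 kb, cloned between NotI and SalI sites, both of which remain intact. The native signal peptide (amino acids 1–24) was removed during cloning, and the receptor is fused at its N terminus to a 3xFLAG epitope supplied by the backbone. Deleting the endogenous leader is consistent with a design in which a vector-encoded secretion signal precedes the tag, so that the FLAG epitope remains at the mature N terminus on the extracellular side of this type I membrane protein. The record itself does not describe that leader.

The construct suits ectopic expression of epitope-tagged mouse TLR4, allowing detection, immunoprecipitation or surface staining with anti-FLAG antibodies. The associated publication concerns the identification of Tlr4 mutations underlying defective lipopolysaccharide signalling in mice, so the plasmid is relevant to studies of LPS sensing and innate immune signalling.
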