>Addgene plasmid #27148 | p3xFLAG-CMV-Tlr4 | depositor partial sequence | sequence record 11352 | Author sequence
TTGAATCCCTGCATAGAGGTAGTTCCTAATATTACCTACCAATGCATGGATCAGAAACTCAGCAAAGTCC
CTGATGACATTCCTTCTTCAACCAAGAACATAGATCTGAGCTTCAACCCCTTGAAGATCTTAAAAAGCTA
TAGCTTCTCCAATTTTTCAGAACTTCAGTGGCTGGATTTATCCAGGTGTGAAATTGAAACAATTGAAGAC
AAGGCATGGCATGGCTTACACCACCTCTCAAACTTGATACTGACAGGAAACCCTATCCAGAGTTTTTCCC
CAGGAAGTTTCTCTGGACTAACAAGTTTAGAGAATCTGGTGGCTGTGGAGACAAAATTGGCCTCTCTAGA
AAGCTTCCCTATTGGACAGCTTATAACCTTAAAGAAACTCAATGTGGCTCACAATTTTATACATTCCTGT
AAGTTACCTGCATATTTTTCCAATCTGACGAACCTAGTACATGTGGATCTTTCTTATAACTATATTCAAA
CTATTACTGTCAACGACTTACAGTTTCTACGTGAAAATCCACAAGTCAATCTCTCTTTAGACATGTCTTT
GAACCCAATTGACTTCATTCAAGACCAAGCCTTTCAGGGAATTAAGCTCCATGAACTGACTCTAAGAGGT
AATTTTAATAGCTCAAATATAATGAAAACTTGCCTTCAAAACCTGGCTGGTTTACACGTCCATCGGTTGA
TCTTGGGAGAATTTAAAGATGAAAGGAATCTGGAAATTTTTGAACCCTCTATCATGGAAGGACTATGTGA
TGTGACCATTGATGAGTTCAGGTTAACATATACAAATGATTTTTCAGATGATATTGTTAAGTTCCATTGC
TTGGCGAATGTTTCTGCAATGTCTCTGGCAGGTGTATCTATAAAATATCTAGAAGATGTTCCTAAACATT
TCAAATGGCAATCCTTATCAATCATTAGATGTCAACTTAAGCAGTTTCCAACTCTGGATCTACCCTTTCT
TAAAAGTTTGACTTTAACTATGAACAAAGGGTCTATCAGTTTTAAAAAAGTGGCCCTACCAAGTCTCAGC
TATCTAGATCTTAGTAGAAATGCACTGAGCTTTAGTGGTTGCTGTTCTTATTCTGATTTGGGAACAAACA
GCCTGAGACACTTAGACCTCAGCTTCAATGGTGCCATCATTATGAGTGCCAATTTCATGGGTCTAGAAGA
GCTGCAGCACCTGGATTTTCAGCACTCTACTTTAAAAAGGGTCACAGAATTCTCAGCGTTCTTATCCCTT
GAAAAGCTACTTTACCTTGACATCTCTTATACTAACACCAAAATTGACTTCGATGGTATATTTCTTGGCT
TGACCAGTCTCAACACATTAAAAATGGCTGGCAATTCTTTCAAAGACAACACCCTTTCAAATGTCTTTGC
AAACACAACAAACTTGACATTCCTGGATCTTTCTAAATGTCAATTGGAACAAATATCTTGGGGGGTATTT
GACACCCTCCATAGACTTCAATTATTAAATATGAGTCACAACAATCTATTGTTTTTGGATTCATCCCATT
ATAACCAGCTGTATTCCCTCAGCACTCTTGATTGCAGTTTCAATCGCATAGAGACATCTAAAGGAATACT
GCAACATTTTCCAAAGAGTCTAGCCTTCTTCAATCTTACTAACAATTCTGTTGCTTGTATATGTGAACAT
CAGAAATTCCTGCAGTGGGTCAAGGAACAGAAGCAGTTCTTGGTGAATGTTGAACAAATGACATGTGCAA
CACCTGTAGAGATGAATACCTCCTTAGTGTTGGATTTTAATAATTCTACCTGTTATATGTACAAGACAAT
CATCAGTGTGTCAGTGGTCAGTGTGATTGTGGTATCCACTGTAGCATTTCTGATATACCACTTCTATTTT
CACCTGATACTTATTGCTGGCTGTAAAAAGTACAGCAGAGGAGAAAGCATCTATGATGCATTTGTGATCT
ACTCGAGTCAGAATGAGGACTGGGTGAGAAATGAGCTGGTAAAGAATTTAGAAGAAGGAGTGCCCCGCTT
TCACCTCTGCCTTCACTACAGAGACTTTATTCCTGGTGTAGCCATTGCTGCCAACATCATCCAGGAAGGC
TTCCACAAGAGCCGGAAGGTTATTGTGGTAGTGTCTAGACACTTTATTCAGAGCCGTTGGTGTATCTTTG
AATATGAGATTGCTCAAACATGGCAGTTTCTGAGCAGCCGCTCTGGCATCATCTTCATTGTCCTTGAGAA
GGTTGAGAAGTCCCTGCTGAGGCAGCAGGTGGAATTGTATCGCCTTCTTAGCAGAAACACCTACCTGGAA
TGGGAGGACAATCCTCTGGGGAGGCACATCTTCTGGAGAAGACTTAAAAATGCCCTATTGGATGGAAAAG
CCTCGAATCCTGAGCAAACAGCAGAGGAAGAACAAGAAACGGCAACTTGGACCTGA
