>Addgene plasmid #27148 | p3xFLAG-CMV-Tlr4 | addgene partial sequence | sequence record 33447 | 27148 with CMV-F
CTCGTTTAGTGAACCGTCAGAATTAATTCACCATGTCTGCACTTCTGATCCTAGCTCTTGTTGGAGCTGC
AGTTGCTGACTACAAAGACCATGACGGTGATTATAAAGATCATGACATCGATTACAAGGATGACGATGAC
AAGCTTGCGGCCGCATTGAATCCCTGCATAGAGGTAGTTCCTAATATTACCTACCAATGCATGGATCAGA
AACTCAGCAAAGTCCCTGATGACATTCCTTCTTCAACCAAGAACATAGATCTGAGCTTCAACCCCTTGAA
GATCTTAAAAAGCTATAGCTTCTCCAATTTTTCAGAACTTCAGTGGCTGGATTTATCCAGGTGTGAAATT
GAAACAATTGAAGACAAGGCATGGCATGGCTTACACCACCTCTCAAACTTGATACTGACAGGAAACCCTA
TCCAGAGTTTTTCCCCAGGAAGTTTCTCTGGACTAACAAGTTTAGAGAATCTGGTGGCTGTGGAGACAAA
ATTGGCCTCTCTAGAAAGCTTCCCTATTGGACAGCTTATAACCTTAAAGAAACTCAATGTGGCTCACAAT
TTTATACATTCCTGTAAGTTACCTGCATATTTTTCCAATCTGACGAACCTAGTACATGTGGATCTTTCTT
ATAACTATATTCAAACTATTACTGTCAACGACTTACAGTTTCTACGTGAAAATCCACAAGTCAATCTCTC
TTTAGACATGTCTTTGAACCCAATTGACTTCATTCAAGACCAAGCCTTTCAGGGAATTAAGCTCCATGAA
CTGACTCTAAGA
